Addgene plasmid #127503: pcDNA3.1/Ndi-1/myc-His
Purpose: Expresses myc-tagged yeast Ndi-1 in mammalian cells
Depositing lab: Shashi Jain & Dieter Wolf. Depositing organization: Sanford Burnham Prebys Medical Discovery Institute. Publication: Metabolic targeting of cancer by a ubiquinone uncompetitive inhibitor of mitochondrial complex I. Jain S, Hu C, Kluza J, Ke W, Tian G, Giurgiu M, Bleilevens A, Campos AR, Charbono A, Stickeler E, Maurer J, Holinski-Feder E, Vaisburg A, Bureik M, Luo G, Marchetti P, Cheng Y, Wolf DA. Cell Chem Biol. 2021 Nov 23. pii: S2451-9456(21)00479-7. doi: 10.1016/j.chembiol.2021.11.002. PubMed 34852219.
Backbone
  Vector backbone: pcDNA3.1/myc-His(-)A
  Backbone manufacturer: Invitrogen
  Backbone size w/o insert (bp): 5500
  Vector type: Mammalian Expression
  Selectable markers: Neomycin (select with G418)
Growth in bacteria
  Bacterial resistance: Ampicillin, 100 μg/mL
  Growth temperature: 37°C
  Growth strain: DH5alpha
  Copy number: High Copy
Gene/Insert
  Gene/Insert name: Ndi-1 (alt name: NADH-ubiquinone reductase (H(+)-translocating) NDI1)
  Species: S. cerevisiae (budding yeast)
  Insert size (bp): 1539
  Entrez Gene: NDI1 (a.k.a. YML120C)
  Promoter: CMV
  Tag / fusion protein: myc-His (C terminal on backbone)
  Cloning method: Restriction Enzyme; 5′ cloning site NheI (unknown if destroyed); 3′ cloning site NotI (unknown if destroyed)
  Sequencing primers: 5′ tgaagaaaCTAAAGCTAGCTATGCTATCGAAGAATTTGTATAGTAA; 3′ CTACCAAGGTAATgcggccgcTAATCCTTTAAAAAAGTCTCTTTTGAAAA
Terms and licenses: Academic/Nonprofit Terms; Industry Terms: Not Available to Industry
How to cite: pcDNA3.1/Ndi-1/myc-His was a gift from Shashi Jain & Dieter Wolf (Addgene plasmid # 127503 ; http://n2t.net/addgene:127503 ; RRID:Addgene_127503)
