[The description below was written by a language model from this plasmid's Addgene catalogue record and pLannotate feature annotations shown in this document.]
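Description:
pcDNA3.1/Ndi-1/myc-His is a mammalian expression plasmid built on the Invitrogen pcDNA3.1/myc-His(-)A backbone and carrying the Saccharomyces cerevisiae NDI1 gene (YML120C). NDI1 encodes the yeast mitochondrial NADH-ubiquinone oxidoreductase that oxidises NADH generated inside the mitochondrion. The sequenced plasmid is about 7.0 kb. It is maintained in E. coli at high copy through a ColE1/pUC-type origin with ampicillin selection (AmpR under its own bla promoter). An f1 origin is also present, which permits single-stranded DNA production.

The 1,539 bp NDI1 coding sequence was inserted between the NheI and NotI sites. It lies downstream of the human CMV immediate-early enhancer and promoter and is followed by the bovine growth hormone polyadenylation signal. A T7 promoter lies between the CMV promoter and the insert and can serve for in vitro transcription or as a sequencing primer site. According to the catalogue entry, the protein is fused at its C terminus to the backbone-encoded myc-His tag. The automated annotation flags only a short 6xHis-type fragment downstream of the ORF and does not call the myc epitope separately. A second cassette (SV40 early promoter, neomycin phosphotransferase, SV40 poly(A) signal) allows G418 selection of stably transfected mammalian cells. The short hits annotated as HIV-1 LTR, ble, lacI and bom fragments are small partial matches, most likely backbone remnants rather than functional elements.

The stated purpose is to express myc-tagged yeast Ndi-1 in mammalian cells. The associated publication concerns a mitochondrial complex I inhibitor in cancer metabolism. The record does not describe the specific experiments, but yeast NDI1 is commonly expressed in mammalian cells to provide an alternative route of NADH oxidation that bypasses complex I.
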