Features (pLannotate 1.2.2; 21 found; start..end, strand, type, name):
     98..477     +  enhancer       CMV enhancer: human cytomegalovirus immediate early enhancer
    478..681     +  promoter       CMV promoter: human cytomegalovirus (CMV) immediate early promoter
    677..710     +  LTR            5' LTR (truncated) (fragment): truncated 5' long terminal repeat (LTR) from HIV-1
    726..744     +  promoter       T7 promoter: promoter for bacteriophage T7 RNA polymerase
    765..2303    +  CDS            NDI1: NDI1_YEAST - Experimental evidence at protein level: Swiss-Prot protein existence level 1. Catalyzes the oxidation of NADH generated inside the Mitochondrion. From Saccharomyces cerevisiae (strain ATCC 204508 / S288c) (Baker's yeast).
   2430..2447    +  CDS            capTEV™ (fragment): composite tag for in vivo biotinylation, TEV protease cleavage, and 6xHis tagging
   2497..2721    +  polyA_signal   bGH poly(A) signal: bovine growth hormone polyadenylation signal
   2725..2746    +  promoter       SV40 promoter (fragment): SV40 enhancer and early promoter
   2767..3195    +  rep_origin     f1 ori (sequence partly withheld): f1 bacteriophage origin of replication; arrow indicates direction of (+) strand synthesis
   3209..3538    +  promoter       SV40 promoter: SV40 enhancer and early promoter
   3605..4396    +  CDS            neo: KKA2_KLEPN - Also known as kan, nptII. Experimental evidence at protein level: Swiss-Prot protein existence level 1. Resistance to kanamycin, neomycin, paromomycin, ribostamycin, butirosin and gentamicin B. From Klebsiella pneumoniae.
   4420..4578    +  CDS            ble (fragment): BLE_KLEPN - Experimental evidence at protein level: Swiss-Prot protein existence level 1. Binding protein with a strong affinity to the bleomycin family of antibiotics. Binds to CL990; an antimitotic-antibiotic compound. From Klebsiella pneumoniae.
   4573..4694    +  polyA_signal   SV40 poly(A) signal: SV40 polyadenylation signal
   4767..4783    -  protein_bind   lac operator: The lac repressor binds to the lac operator to inhibit transcription in E. coli. This inhibition can be relieved by adding lactose or isopropyl-β-D-thiogalactopyranoside (IPTG). lac repressor encoded by lacI
   4791..4821    -  promoter       lac promoter: promoter for the E. coli lac operon
   4836..4857    -  protein_bind   CAP binding site: CAP binding activates transcription in the presence of cAMP. E. coli catabolite activator protein
   4870..4962    -  CDS            lacI (fragment): lac repressor; lacI; The lac repressor binds to the lac operator to inhibit transcription in E. coli. This inhibition can be relieved by adding lactose or isopropyl-β-D-thiogalactopyranoside (IPTG).
   5145..5733    -  rep_origin     ori: high-copy-number ColE1/pMB1/pBR322/pUC origin of replication
   5904..6764    -  CDS            AmpR: β-lactamase; bla; confers resistance to ampicillin, carbenicillin, and related antibiotics
   6765..6869    -  promoter       AmpR promoter: bla
   6928..6980    -  misc_feature   bom (fragment): basis of mobility region from pBR322
>Addgene plasmid #127503 | pcDNA3.1/Ndi-1/myc-His | addgene full sequence | sequence record 249975 | Addgene NGS Result
ACAACAAGGCAAGGCTTGACCGACAATTGCATGAAGAATCTGCTTAGGGTTAGGCGTTTTGCGCTGCTTC
GCGATGTACGGGCCAGATATACGCGTTGACATTGATTATTGACTAGTTATTAATAGTAATCAATTACGGG
GTCATTAGTTCATAGCCCATATATGGAGTTCCGCGTTACATAACTTACGGTAAATGGCCCGCCTGGCTGA
CCGCCCAACGACCCCCGCCCATTGACGTCAATAATGACGTATGTTCCCATAGTAACGCCAATAGGGACTT
TCCATTGACGTCAATGGGTGGAGTATTTACGGTAAACTGCCCACTTGGCAGTACATCAAGTGTATCATAT
GCCAAGTACGCCCCCTATTGACGTCAATGACGGTAAATGGCCCGCCTGGCATTATGCCCAGTACATGACC
TTATGGGACTTTCCTACTTGGCAGTACATCTACGTATTAGTCATCGCTATTACCATGGTGATGCGGTTTT
GGCAGTACATCAATGGGCGTGGATAGCGGTTTGACTCACGGGGATTTCCAAGTCTCCACCCCATTGACGT
CAATGGGAGTTTGTTTTGGCACCAAAATCAACGGGACTTTCCAAAATGTCGTAACAACTCCGCCCCATTG
ACGCAAATGGGCGGTAGGCGTGTACGGTGGGAGGTCTATATAAGCAGAGCTCTCTGGCTAACTAGAGAAC
CCACTGCTTACTGGCTTATCGAAATTAATACGACTCACTATAGGGAGACCCAAGCTGGCTAGCTATGCTA
TCGAAGAATTTGTATAGTAACAAGAGGTTGCTCACCTCGACGAATACGCTAGTCAGATTCGCTTCCACCA
GATCCACAGGGGTGGAAAACTCCGGAGCAGGTCCTACATCTTTTAAGACCATGAAAGTCATTGACCCTCA
GCACAGCGACAAACCAAACGTGCTGATACTGGGTTCGGGGTGGGGAGCTATTTCGTTTTTAAAGCACATT
GACACCAAGAAGTACAACGTTTCCATCATCTCTCCTAGAAGCTATTTCTTATTTACGCCTTTGTTACCTT
CTGCACCAGTTGGGACAGTAGACGAAAAGTCAATTATTGAGCCCATCGTTAATTTTGCTCTCAAGAAAAA
GGGGAACGTTACCTACTATGAGGCAGAAGCCACCTCTATCAATCCCGACAGGAATACCGTTACCATAAAA
TCATTATCTGCCGTTAGCCAGCTATACCAACCTGAAAACCATCTAGGGCTGCATCAAGCAGAACCTGCTG
AAATTAAGTACGATTATTTAATCAGTGCTGTAGGTGCGGAACCTAACACATTTGGTATTCCTGGGGTCAC
TGATTACGGTCATTTCCTGAAGGAAATTCCCAACTCTTTGGAAATAAGAAGAACTTTTGCCGCCAATCTA
GAGAAGGCTAACTTATTGCCAAAGGGTGATCCCGAAAGAAGAAGACTACTGTCCATTGTCGTGGTTGGTG
GTGGGCCTACTGGTGTAGAGGCCGCTGGTGAACTACAGGATTATGTTCACCAGGACCTGAGAAAGTTTCT
CCCTGCATTGGCCGAAGAAGTCCAAATTCACTTGGTCGAAGCTCTGCCCATCGTTTTGAATATGTTTGAG
AAAAAGCTTTCATCATACGCGCAATCACATTTAGAAAACACTTCGATCAAAGTACATCTGAGAACGGCTG
TCGCCAAAGTTGAAGAAAAGCAATTGTTGGCAAAGACCAAACACGAAGACGGTAAAATAACCGAAGAAAC
TATTCCATACGGTACTTTGATTTGGGCCACGGGTAACAAGGCAAGACCGGTAATCACTGACCTTTTCAAG
AAAATTCCTGAGCAAAACTCGTCCAAGAGAGGATTGGCAGTGAATGACTTTTTGCAGGTGAAAGGCAGCA
ACAACATTTTCGCCATTGGTGACAATGCATTTGCTGGGTTGCCACCAACCGCCCAAGTAGCGCACCAAGA
GGCCGAATATTTGGCCAAGAATTTTGATAAAATGGCTCAAATACCAAATTTCCAAAAGAATCTATCTTCA
AGAAAGGATAAAATTGATCTCTTGTTCGAGGAGAACAACTTTAAACCTTTCAAATACAACGATTTAGGTG
CCTTAGCATACCTGGGATCCGAAAGGGCCATTGCAACCATACGTTCCGGTAAGAGAACATTTTACACCGG
TGGTGGCTTAATGACCTTCTACTTATGGAGAATTTTGTACTTGTCCATGATTCTATCTGCAAGATCGAGA
TTAAAGGTCTTTTTCGACTGGATTAAATTAGCATTTTTCAAAAGAGACTTTTTTAAAGGATTAGCGGCCG
CCACTGTGCTGGATATCTGCAGAATTCCACCACACTGGACTAGTGGATCCGAGCTCGGTACCAAGCTTGG
GCCCGAACAAAAACTCATCTCAGAAGAGGATCTGAATAGCGCCGTCGACCATCATCATCATCATCATTGA
GTTTAAACGGTCTCCAGCTTAAGTTTAAACCGCTGATCAGCCTCGACTGTGCCTTCTAGTTGCCAGCCAT
CTGTTGTTTGCCCCTCCCCCGTGCCTTCCTTGACCCTGGAAGGTGCCACTCCCACTGTCCTTTCCTAATA
AAATGAGGAAATTGCATCGCATTGTCTGAGTAGGTGTCATTCTATTCTGGGGGGTGGGGTGGGGCAGGAC
AGCAAGGGGGAGGATTGGGAAGACAATAGCAGGCATGCTGGGGATGCGGTGGGCTCTATGGCTTCTGAGG
CGGAAAGAACCAGCTGGGGCTCTAGGGGGTATCCCC
[124 nt withheld, positions 2767-2890]
C
[91 nt withheld, positions 2892-2982]
A
[49 nt withheld, positions 2984-3032]
CCTTTGACGTTGGAGTCCACGTTCTTT
[37 nt withheld, positions 3060-3096]
ACCCTATCTCGGTCTATTCTTTTGATTTATAAGGGATTTTGCCGATTTCGGCCTATTGGTTAAAAAATGA
GCTGATTTAACAAAAATTTAACGCGAATTAATTCTGTGGAATGTGTGTCAGTTAGGGTGTGGAAAGTCCC
CAGGCTCCCCAGCAGGCAGAAGTATGCAAAGCATGCATCTCAATTAGTCAGCAACCAGGTGTGGAAAGTC
CCCAGGCTCCCCAGCAGGCAGAAGTATGCAAAGCATGCATCTCAATTAGTCAGCAACCATAGTCCCGCCC
CTAACTCCGCCCATCCCGCCCCTAACTCCGCCCAGTTCCGCCCATTCTCCGCCCCATGGCTGACTAATTT
TTTTTATTTATGCAGAGGCCGAGGCCGCCTCTGCCTCTGAGCTATTCCAGAAGTAGTGAGGAGGCTTTTT
TGGAGGCCTAGGCTTTTGCAAAAAGCTCCCGGGAGCTTGTATATCCATTTTCGGATCTGATCAAGAGACA
GGATGAGGATCGTTTCGCATGATTGAACAAGATGGATTGCACGCAGGTTCTCCGGCCGCTTGGGTGGAGA
GGCTATTCGGCTATGACTGGGCACAACAGACAATCGGCTGCTCTGATGCCGCCGTGTTCCGGCTGTCAGC
GCAGGGGCGCCCGGTTCTTTTTGTCAAGACCGACCTGTCCGGTGCCCTGAATGAACTGCAGGACGAGGCA
GCGCGGCTATCGTGGCTGGCCACGACGGGCGTTCCTTGCGCAGCTGTGCTCGACGTTGTCACTGAAGCGG
GAAGGGACTGGCTGCTATTGGGCGAAGTGCCGGGGCAGGATCTCCTGTCATCTCACCTTGCTCCTGCCGA
GAAAGTATCCATCATGGCTGATGCAATGCGGCGGCTGCATACGCTTGATCCGGCTACCTGCCCATTCGAC
CACCAAGCGAAACATCGCATCGAGCGAGCACGTACTCGGATGGAAGCCGGTCTTGTCGATCAGGATGATC
TGGACGAAGAGCATCAGGGGCTCGCGCCAGCCGAACTGTTCGCCAGGCTCAAGGCGCGCATGCCCGACGG
CGAGGATCTCGTCGTGACCCATGGCGATGCCTGCTTGCCGAATATCATGGTGGAAAATGGCCGCTTTTCT
GGATTCATCGACTGTGGCCGGCTGGGTGTGGCGGACCGCTATCAGGACATAGCGTTGGCTACCCGTGATA
TTGCTGAAGAGCTTGGCGGCGAATGGGCTGACCGCTTCCTCGTGCTTTACGGTATCGCCGCTCCCGATTC
GCAGCGCATCGCCTTCTATCGCCTTCTTGACGAGTTCTTCTGAGCGGGACTCTGGGGTTCGAAATGACCG
ACCAAGCGACGCCCAACCTGCCATCACGAGATTTCGATTCCACCGCCGCCTTCTATGAAAGGTTGGGCTT
CGGAATCGTTTTCCGGGACGCCGGCTGGATGATCCTCCAGCGCGGGGATCTCATGCTGGAGTTCTTCGCC
CACCCCAACTTGTTTATTGCAGCTTATAATGGTTACAAATAAAGCAATAGCATCACAAATTTCACAAATA
AAGCATTTTTTTCACTGCATTCTAGTTGTGGTTTGTCCAAACTCATCAATGTATCTTATCATGTCTGTAT
ACCGTCGACCTCTAGCTAGAGCTTGGCGTAATCATGGTCATAGCTGTTTCCTGTGTGAAATTGTTATCCG
CTCACAATTCCACACAACATACGAGCCGGAAGCATAAAGTGTAAAGCCTGGGGTGCCTAATGAGTGAGCT
AACTCACATTAATTGCGTTGCGCTCACTGCCCGCTTTCCAGTCGGGAAACCTGTCGTGCCAGCTGCATTA
ATGAATCGGCCAACGCGCGGGGAGAGGCGGTTTGCGTATTGGGCGCTCTTCCGCTTCCTCGCTCACTGAC
TCGCTGCGCTCGGTCGTTCGGCTGCGGCGAGCGGTATCAGCTCACTCAAAGGCGGTAATACGGTTATCCA
CAGAATCAGGGGATAACGCAGGAAAGAACATGTGAGCAAAAGGCCAGCAAAAGGCCAGGAACCGTAAAAA
GGCCGCGTTGCTGGCGTTTTTCCATAGGCTCCGCCCCCCTGACGAGCATCACAAAAATCGACGCTCAAGT
CAGAGGTGGCGAAACCCGACAGGACTATAAAGATACCAGGCGTTTCCCCCTGGAAGCTCCCTCGTGCGCT
CTCCTGTTCCGACCCTGCCGCTTACCGGATACCTGTCCGCCTTTCTCCCTTCGGGAAGCGTGGCGCTTTC
TCATAGCTCACGCTGTAGGTATCTCAGTTCGGTGTAGGTCGTTCGCTCCAAGCTGGGCTGTGTGCACGAA
CCCCCCGTTCAGCCCGACCGCTGCGCCTTATCCGGTAACTATCGTCTTGAGTCCAACCCGGTAAGACACG
ACTTATCGCCACTGGCAGCAGCCACTGGTAACAGGATTAGCAGAGCGAGGTATGTAGGCGGTGCTACAGA
GTTCTTGAAGTGGTGGCCTAACTACGGCTACACTAGAAGAACAGTATTTGGTATCTGCGCTCTGCTGAAG
CCAGTTACCTTCGGAAAAAGAGTTGGTAGCTCTTGATCCGGCAAACAAACCACCGCTGGTAGCGGTGGTT
TTTTTGTTTGCAAGCAGCAGATTACGCGCAGAAAAAAAGGATCTCAAGAAGATCCTTTGATCTTTTCTAC
GGGGTCTGACGCTCAGTGGAACGAAAACTCACGTTAAGGGATTTTGGTCATGAGATTATCAAAAAGGATC
TTCACCTAGATCCTTTTAAATTAAAAATGAAGTTTTAAATCAATCTAAAGTATATATGAGTAAACTTGGT
CTGACAGTTACCAATGCTTAATCAGTGAGGCACCTATCTCAGCGATCTGTCTATTTCGTTCATCCATAGT
TGCCTGACTCCCCGTCGTGTAGATAACTACGATACGGGAGGGCTTACCATCTGGCCCCAGTGCTGCAATG
ATACCGCGAGACCCACGCTCACCGGCTCCAGATTTATCAGCAATAAACCAGCCAGCCGGAAGGGCCGAGC
GCAGAAGTGGTCCTGCAACTTTATCCGCCTCCATCCAGTCTATTAATTGTTGCCGGGAAGCTAGAGTAAG
TAGTTCGCCAGTTAATAGTTTGCGCAACGTTGTTGCCATTGCTACAGGCATCGTGGTGTCACGCTCGTCG
TTTGGTATGGCTTCATTCAGCTCCGGTTCCCAACGATCAAGGCGAGTTACATGATCCCCCATGTTGTGCA
AAAAAGCGGTTAGCTCCTTCGGTCCTCCGATCGTTGTCAGAAGTAAGTTGGCCGCAGTGTTATCACTCAT
GGTTATGGCAGCACTGCATAATTCTCTTACTGTCATGCCATCCGTAAGATGCTTTTCTGTGACTGGTGAG
TACTCAACCAAGTCATTCTGAGAATAGTGTATGCGGCGACCGAGTTGCTCTTGCCCGGCGTCAATACGGG
ATAATACCGCGCCACATAGCAGAACTTTAAAAGTGCTCATCATTGGAAAACGTTCTTCGGGGCGAAAACT
CTCAAGGATCTTACCGCTGTTGAGATCCAGTTCGATGTAACCCACTCGTGCACCCAACTGATCTTCAGCA
TCTTTTACTTTCACCAGCGTTTCTGGGTGAGCAAAAACAGGAAGGCAAAATGCCGCAAAAAAGGGAATAA
GGGCGACACGGAAATGTTGAATACTCATACTCTTCCTTTTTCAATATTATTGAAGCATTTATCAGGGTTA
TTGTCTCATGAGCGGATACATATTTGAATGTATTTAGAAAAATAAACAAATAGGGGTTCCGCGCACATTT
CCCCGAAAAGTGCCACCTGACGTCGACGGATCGGGAGATCTCCCGATCCCCTATGGTGCACTCTCAGTAC
AATCTGCTCTGATGCCGCATAGTTAAGCCAGTATCTGCTCCCTGCTTGTGTGTTGGAGGTCGCTGAGTAG
TGCGCGAGCAAAATTTAAGCT
